>Addgene plasmid #139758 | TBXTA-c021 | addgene full sequence | sequence record 296541 | Addgene NGS Result
TAATACGACTCACTATAGGGGAATTGTGAGCGGATAACAATTCCCCTCTAGAAATAATTTTGTTTAACTT
TAAGAAGGAGATATACATATGTGCAGCAGCCATCATCATCATCATCACGGCAGCGGCAGCGGCTCTGACC
AGGAGGCAAAACCTTCAACTGAGGACTTGGGGGATAAGAAGGAAGGTGAATATATTAAACTCAAAGTCAT
TGGACAGGATAGCAGTGAGATTCACTTCAAAGTGAAAATGACAACACATCTCAAGAAACTCAAAGAATCA
TACTGTCAAAGACAGGGTGTTCCAATGAATTCACTCAGGTTTCTCTTTGAGGGTCAGAGAATTGCTGATA
ATCATACTCCAAAAGAACTGGGAATGGAGGAAGAAGATGTGATTGAAGTTTACCAGGAGCAAACGGGAGG
TGGAGAACTGCGTGTGGGTCTGGAAGAAAGCGAACTGTGGCTGCGCTTTAAAGAGCTGACCAACGAAATG
ATCGTGACCAAAAACGGCCGCCGCATGTTTCCTGTGCTGAAAGTTAACGTGAGCGGCCTGGACCCGAACG
CCATGTACAGCTTCCTGCTGGATTTCGTTGCCGCAGATAACCACCGCTGGAAGTATGTGAACGGCGAATG
GGTGCCGGGTGGCAAACCGGAACCGCAGGCACCTAGCTGCGTGTATATCCACCCGGATAGCCCTAACTTC
GGTGCCCATTGGATGAAAGCCCCGGTGAGCTTCAGCAAGGTGAAGCTGACCAACAAACTGAACGGCGGCG
GCCAAATCATGCTGAACAGCTTACATAAATATGAACCTCGCATCCACATTGTGCGTGTGGGCGACCCGCA
ACGTATGATCACCAGCCATTGCTTCCCGGAGACACAGTTCATTGCCGTTACCGCCTACCAGAACGAGGAA
ATTACCGCACTGAAAATTAAATACAACTGAAGCGGTGGCGGTCTGAACGACATCTTCGAGGCTCAGAAAA
TCGAATGGCACGAACACCACCACCACCACCACTGAGATCCGGCTGCTAACAAAGCCCGAAAGGAAGCTGA
GTTGGCTGCTGCCACCGCTGAGCAATAACTAGCATAACCCCTTGGGGCCTCTAAACGGGTCTTGAGGGGT
TTTTTGCTGAAAGGAGGAACTATATCCGGATTGGCGAATGGG
[124 nt withheld, positions 1163-1286]
C
[91 nt withheld, positions 1288-1378]
A
[49 nt withheld, positions 1380-1428]
CCTTTGACGTTGGAGTCCACGTTCTTT
[37 nt withheld, positions 1456-1492]
ACCCTATCTCGGTCTATTCTTTTGATTTATAAGGGATTTTGCCGATTTCGGCCTATTGGTTAAAAAATGA
GCTGATTTAACAAAAATTTAACGCGAATTTTAACAAAATATTAACGCTTACAATTTAGGTGGCACTTTTC
GGGGAAATGTGCGCGGAACCCCTATTTGTTTATTTTTCTAAATACATTCAAATATGTATCCGCTCATGAA
TTAATTCTTAGAAAAACTCATCGAGCATCAAATGAAACTGCAATTTATTCATATCAGGATTATCAATACC
ATATTTTTGAAAAAGCCGTTTCTGTAATGAAGGAGAAAACTCACCGAGGCAGTTCCATAGGATGGCAAGA
TCCTGGTATCGGTCTGCGATTCCGACTCGTCCAACATCAATACAACCTATTAATTTCCCCTCGTCAAAAA
TAAGGTTATCAAGTGAGAAATCACCATGAGTGACGACTGAATCCGGTGAGAATGGCAAAAGTTTATGCAT
TTCTTTCCAGACTTGTTCAACAGGCCAGCCATTACGCTCGTCATCAAAATCACTCGCATCAACCAAACCG
TTATTCATTCGTGATTGCGCCTGAGCGAGACGAAATACGCGATCGCTGTTAAAAGGACAATTACAAACAG
GAATCGAATGCAACCGGCGCAGGAACACTGCCAGCGCATCAACAATATTTTCACCTGAATCAGGATATTC
TTCTAATACCTGGAATGCTGTTTTCCCGGGGATCGCAGTGGTGAGTAACCATGCATCATCAGGAGTACGG
ATAAAATGCTTGATGGTCGGAAGAGGCATAAATTCCGTCAGCCAGTTTAGTCTGACCATCTCATCTGTAA
CATCATTGGCAACGCTACCTTTGCCATGTTTCAGAAACAACTCTGGCGCATCGGGCTTCCCATACAATCG
ATAGATTGTCGCACCTGATTGCCCGACATTATCGCGAGCCCATTTATACCCATATAAATCAGCATCCATG
TTGGAATTTAATCGCGGCCTAGAGCAAGACGTTTCCCGTTGAATATGGCTCATAACACCCCTTGTATTAC
TGTTTATGTAAGCAGACAGTTTTATTGTTCATGACCAAAATCCCTTAACGTGAGTTTTCGTTCCACTGAG
CGTCAGACCCCGTAGAAAAGATCAAAGGATCTTCTTGAGATCCTTTTTTTCTGCGCGTAATCTGCTGCTT
GCAAACAAAAAAACCACCGCTACCAGCGGTGGTTTGTTTGCCGGATCAAGAGCTACCAACTCTTTTTCCG
AAGGTAACTGGCTTCAGCAGAGCGCAGATACCAAATACTGTCCTTCTAGTGTAGCCGTAGTTAGGCCACC
ACTTCAAGAACTCTGTAGCACCGCCTACATACCTCGCTCTGCTAATCCTGTTACCAGTGGCTGCTGCCAG
TGGCGATAAGTCGTGTCTTACCGGGTTGGACTCAAGACGATAGTTACCGGATAAGGCGCAGCGGTCGGGC
TGAACGGGGGGTTCGTGCACACAGCCCAGCTTGGAGCGAACGACCTACACCGAACTGAGATACCTACAGC
GTGAGCTATGAGAAAGCGCCACGCTTCCCGAAGGGAGAAAGGCGGACAGGTATCCGGTAAGCGGCAGGGT
CGGAACAGGAGAGCGCACGAGGGAGCTTCCAGGGGGAAACGCCTGGTATCTTTATAGTCCTGTCGGGTTT
CGCCACCTCTGACTTGAGCGTCGATTTTTGTGATGCTCGTCAGGGGGGCGGAGCCTATGGAAAAACGCCA
GCAACGCGGCCTTTTTACGGTTCCTGGCCTTTTGCTGGCCTTTTGCTCACATGTTCTTTCCTGCGTTATC
CCCTGATTCTGTGGATAACCGTATTACCGCCTTTGAGTGAGCTGATACCGCTCGCCGCAGCCGAACGACC
GAGCGCAGCGAGTCAGTGAGCGAGGAAGCGGAAGAGCGCCTGATGCGGTATTTTCTCCTTACGCATCTGT
GCGGTATTTCACACCGCAATGGTGCACTCTCAGTACAATCTGCTCTGATGCCGCATAGTTAAGCCAGTAT
ACACTCCGCTATCGCTACGTGACTGGGTCATGGCTGCGCCCCGACACCCGCCAACACCCGCTGACGCGCC
CTGACGGGCTTGTCTGCTCCCGGCATCCGCTTACAGACAAGCTGTGACCGTCTCCGGGAGCTGCATGTGT
CAGAGGTTTTCACCGTCATCACCGAAACGCGCGAGGCAGCTGCGGTAAAGCTCATCAGCGTGGTCGTGAA
GCGATTCACAGATGTCTGCCTGTTCATCCGCGTCCAGCTCGTTGAGTTTCTCCAGAAGCGTTAATGTCTG
GCTTCTGATAAAGCGGGCCATGTTAAGGGCGGTTTTTTCCTGTTTGGTCACTGATGCCTCCGTGTAAGGG
GGATTTCTGTTCATGGGGGTAATGATACCGATGAAACGAGAGAGGATGCTCACGATACGGGTTACTGATG
ATGAACATGCCCGGTTACTGGAACGTTGTGAGGGTAAACAACTGGCGGTATGGATGCGGCGGGACCAGAG
AAAAATCACTCAGGGTCAATGCCAGCGCTTCGTTAATACAGATGTAGGTGTTCCACAGGGTAGCCAGCAG
CATCCTGCGATGCAGATCCGGAACATAATGGTGCAGGGCGCTGACTTCCGCGTTTCCAGACTTTACGAAA
CACGGAAACCGAAGACCATTCATGTTGTTGCTCAGGTCGCAGACGTTTTGCAGCAGCAGTCGCTTCACGT
TCGCTCGCGTATCGGTGATTCATTCTGCTAACCAGTAAGGCAACCCCGCCAGCCTAGCCGGGTCCTCAAC
GACAGGAGCACGATCATGCGCACCCGTGGGGCCGCCATGCCGGCGATAATGGCCTGCTTCTCGCCGAAAC
GTTTGGTGGCGGGACCAGTGACGAAGGCTTGAGCGAGGGCGTGCAAGATTCCGAATACCGCAAGCGACAG
GCCGATCATCGTCGCGCTCCAGCGAAAGCGGTCCTCGCCGAAAATGACCCAGAGCGCTGCCGGCACCTGT
CCTACGAGTTGCATGATAAAGAAGACAGTCATAAGTGCGGCGACGATAGTCATGCCCCGCGCCCACCGGA
AGGAGCTGACTGGGTTGAAGGCTCTCAAGGGCATCGGTCGAGATCCCGGTGCCTAATGAGTGAGCTAACT
TACATTAATTGCGTTGCGCTCACTGCCCGCTTTCCAGTCGGGAAACCTGTCGTGCCAGCTGCATTAATGA
ATCGGCCAACGCGCGGGGAGAGGCGGTTTGCGTATTGGGCGCCAGGGTGGTTTTTCTTTTCACCAGTGAG
ACGGGCAACAGCTGATTGCCCTTCACCGCCTGGCCCTGAGAGAGTTGCAGCAAGCGGTCCACGCTGGTTT
GCCCCAGCAGGCGAAAATCCTGTTTGATGGTGGTTAACGGCGGGATATAACATGAGCTGTCTTCGGTATC
GTCGTATCCCACTACCGAGATATCCGCACCAACGCGCAGCCCGGACTCGGTAATGGCGCGCATTGCGCCC
AGCGCCATCTGATCGTTGGCAACCAGCATCGCAGTGGGAACGATGCCCTCATTCAGCATTTGCATGGTTT
GTTGAAAACCGGACATGGCACTCCAGTCGCCTTCCCGTTCCGCTATCGGCTGAATTTGATTGCGAGTGAG
ATATTTATGCCAGCCAGCCAGACGCAGACGCGCCGAGACAGAACTTAATGGGCCCGCTAACAGCGCGATT
TGCTGGTGACCCAATGCGACCAGATGCTCCACGCCCAGTCGCGTACCGTCTTCATGGGAGAAAATAATAC
TGTTGATGGGTGTCTGGTCAGAGACATCAAGAAATAACGCCGGAACATTAGTGCAGGCAGCTTCCACAGC
AATGGCATCCTGGTCATCCAGCGGATAGTTAATGATCAGCCCACTGACGCGTTGCGCGAGAAGATTGTGC
ACCGCCGCTTTACAGGCTTCGACGCCGCTTCGTTCTACCATCGACACCACCACGCTGGCACCCAGTTGAT
CGGCGCGAGATTTAATCGCCGCGACAATTTGCGACGGCGCGTGCAGGGCCAGACTGGAGGTGGCAACGCC
AATCAGCAACGACTGTTTGCCCGCCAGTTGTTGTGCCACGCGGTTGGGAATGTAATTCAGCTCCGCCATC
GCCGCTTCCACTTTTTCCCGCGTTTTCGCAGAAACGTGGCTGGCCTGGTTCACCACGCGGGAAACGGTCT
GATAAGAGACACCGGCATACTCTGCGACATCGTATAACGTTACTGGTTTCACATTCACCACCCTGAATTG
ACTCTCTTCCGGGCGCTATCATGCCATACCGCGAAAGGTTTTGCGCCATTCGATGGTGTCCGGGATCTCG
ACGCTCTCCCTTATGCGACTCCTGCATTAGGAAGCAGCCCAGTAGTAGGTTGAGGCCGTTGAGCACCGCC
GCCGCAAGGAATGGTGCATGCAAGGAGATGGCGCCCAACAGTCCCCCGGCCACGGGGCCTGCCACCATAC
CCACGCCGAAACAAGCGCTCATGAGCCCGAAGTGGCGAGCCCGATCTTCCCCATCGGTGATGTCGGCGAT
ATAGGCGCCAGCAACCGCACCTGTGGCGCCGGTGATGCCGGCCACGATGCGTCCGGCGTAGAGGATCGAG
ATCTCGATCCCGCGAAAT
Features (pLannotate 1.2.2; 22 found; start..end, strand, type, name):
      1..19      +  promoter       T7 promoter: promoter for bacteriophage T7 RNA polymerase
     20..44      +  protein_bind   lac operator: The lac repressor binds to the lac operator to inhibit transcription in E. coli. This inhibition can be relieved by adding lactose or isopropyl-β-D-thiogalactopyranoside (IPTG). lac repressor encoded by lacI
     59..81      +  RBS            RBS: efficient ribosome binding site from bacteriophage T7 gene 10 (Olins and Rangwala, 1989)
    101..117     +  CDS            capTEV™ (fragment): composite tag for in vivo biotinylation, TEV protease cleavage, and 6xHis tagging
    134..421     +  CDS            SUMO1: SUMO1_HUMAN - Also known as SMT3C, SMT3H3, UBL1. Experimental evidence at protein level: Swiss-Prot protein existence level 1. Ubiquitin-like protein that can be covalently attached to proteins as a monomer or a lysine-linked polymer. Covalent attachment via an isopeptide bond to its substrates requires prior activation by the E1 complex SAE1-SAE2 and linkage to the E2 enzyme UBE2I, and can be promoted by E3 ligases such as PIAS1-4, RANBP2 or CBX4. This post- translational modification on lysine residues of proteins plays a crucial role in a number of cellular processes such as nuclear transpo
    425..937     +  CDS            TBXT (fragment): TBXT_HUMAN - Also known as T. Experimental evidence at protein level: Swiss-Prot protein existence level 1. Involved in the transcriptional regulation of genes required for mesoderm formation and differentiation. Binds to a palindromic site (called T site) and activates gene transcription when bound to such a site. From Homo sapiens (Human).
    953..994     +  CDS            AviTag™ (fragment): peptide tag that allows for enzymatic biotinylation
    995..1012    +  CDS            9xHis (fragment): 9xHis affinity tag
   1022..1071    +  CDS            SET1 (fragment): solubility-enhancement tag derived from T7 phage gene 10B
   1079..1126    +  terminator     T7 terminator: transcription terminator for bacteriophage T7 RNA polymerase
   1163..1591    +  rep_origin     f1 ori (sequence partly withheld): f1 bacteriophage origin of replication; arrow indicates direction of (+) strand synthesis
   1644..1701    +  promoter       AmpR promoter (fragment): bla
   1710..2525    -  CDS            KanR: aminoglycoside phosphotransferase; aph(3')-Ia; confers resistance to kanamycin in bacteria or G418 (Geneticin®) in eukaryotes
   2647..3235    +  rep_origin     ori: high-copy-number ColE1/pMB1/pBR322/pUC origin of replication
   3421..3560    -  misc_feature   bom: basis of mobility region from pBR322
   3662..3853    -  CDS            rop: Rop protein, which maintains plasmids at low copy number; rop
   3870..4250    +  CDS            YPB1_ECOLX: Protein predicted: Swiss-Prot protein existence level 4. From Escherichia coli.
   4322..4613    -  CDS            TcR (fragment): tetracycline efflux protein; tet; confers resistance to tetracycline
   4628..4649    -  protein_bind   CAP binding site: CAP binding activates transcription in the presence of cAMP. E. coli catabolite activator protein
   4662..5744    -  CDS            lacI: lac repressor; lacI; The lac repressor binds to the lac operator to inhibit transcription in E. coli. This inhibition can be relieved by adding lactose or isopropyl-β-D-thiogalactopyranoside (IPTG).
   5745..5822    -  promoter       lacI promoter: lacI
   5830..6109    -  CDS            TcR (fragment): tetracycline efflux protein; tet; confers resistance to tetracycline
