[The description below was written by a language model from this plasmid's Addgene catalogue record and pLannotate feature annotations shown in this document.]
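Description:
TBXTA-c021 is a bacterial expression plasmid built on the pSUMO-LIC backbone, a pET-style vector, and carries the DNA-binding (T-box) domain of human TBXT (Brachyury) for recombinant protein production and crystallography. The insert encodes only residues E41 to N211, carries the G177D substitution, was codon-optimised for E. coli, and was introduced by ligation-independent cloning. The plasmid is selected with kanamycin through an aph(3')-Ia resistance gene and replicates from a ColE1/pMB1-type origin. The catalogue lists it as high copy, although the feature table also shows the rop gene and the bom region typical of pBR322-derived pET backbones. An f1 origin and remnant tetracycline-resistance fragments are also annotated as backbone residue.

Expression is driven by a T7 promoter followed by a lac operator and the T7 gene 10 ribosome binding site, with a T7 terminator downstream. The plasmid-borne lacI gene supplies repressor, so transcription is held off until IPTG induction in a host that provides T7 RNA polymerase. The open reading frame begins with a His6 tag, which the annotation software picks up as a short tag fragment. This is followed by a SUMO domain, matched by the software to human SUMO1, fused directly to the TBXT fragment. The His tag permits metal-affinity purification, while SUMO generally aids solubility and can be removed by a SUMO-specific protease.

Short AviTag, His and solubility-tag fragments are annotated downstream of the insert. The record describes only an N-terminal tag, so these are probably untranslated vector sequence, though the record does not confirm this. The stated purpose is protein expression for structural work, linked to a deposited crystal structure.
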