Addgene plasmid #139758: TBXTA-c021
Purpose: Protein expression/crystallography (PDB:5QT0)
Depositing lab: Opher Gileadi. Depositing organization: University of Oxford.
Backbone
  Vector backbone: pSUMO-LIC
  Backbone manufacturer: SGC
  Backbone size w/o insert (bp): 5610
  Vector type: Bacterial Expression
Growth in bacteria
  Bacterial resistance: Kanamycin, 50 μg/mL
  Growth temperature: 37°C
  Growth strain: DH5alpha
  Copy number: High Copy
Gene/Insert
  Gene/Insert name: TBXT, DNA-binding domain, G177D (alt name: Brachyury)
  Species: H. sapiens (human)
  Insert size (bp): 554
  Mutation: G177D; contains only amino acids E41-N211
  Entrez Gene: TBXT (a.k.a. SAVA, T, TFT)
  Promoter: T7
  Tag / fusion protein: His6-SUMO (N terminal on backbone)
  Cloning method: Ligation Independent Cloning
  Sequencing primers: 5′ T7F; 3′ T7R
Terms and licenses: Academic/Nonprofit Terms; Industry Terms: Not Available to Industry
Depositor comments: E41-N211 : Codon-optimized for E. coli expression
How to cite: TBXTA-c021 was a gift from Opher Gileadi (Addgene plasmid # 139758 ; http://n2t.net/addgene:139758 ; RRID:Addgene_139758)
