>Addgene plasmid #139758 | TBXTA-c021 | depositor partial sequence | sequence record 270485 | Expressed ORF
ATGTGCAGCAGCCATCATCATCATCATCACGGCAGCGGCAGCGGCTCTGACCAGGAGGCAAAACCTTCAA
CTGAGGACTTGGGGGATAAGAAGGAAGGTGAATATATTAAACTCAAAGTCATTGGACAGGATAGCAGTGA
GATTCACTTCAAAGTGAAAATGACAACACATCTCAAGAAACTCAAAGAATCATACTGTCAAAGACAGGGT
GTTCCAATGAATTCACTCAGGTTTCTCTTTGAGGGTCAGAGAATTGCTGATAATCATACTCCAAAAGAAC
TGGGAATGGAGGAAGAAGATGTGATTGAAGTTTACCAGGAGCAAACGGGAGGTGGAGAACTGCGTGTGGG
TCTGGAAGAAAGCGAACTGTGGCTGCGCTTTAAAGAGCTGACCAACGAAATGATCGTGACCAAAAACGGC
CGCCGCATGTTTCCTGTGCTGAAAGTTAACGTGAGCGGCCTGGACCCGAACGCCATGTACAGCTTCCTGC
TGGATTTCGTTGCCGCAGATAACCACCGCTGGAAGTATGTGAACGGCGAATGGGTGCCGGGTGGCAAACC
GGAACCGCAGGCACCTAGCTGCGTGTATATCCACCCGGATAGCCCTAACTTCGGTGCCCATTGGATGAAA
GCCCCGGTGAGCTTCAGCAAGGTGAAGCTGACCAACAAACTGAACGGCGGCGGCCAAATCATGCTGAACA
GCTTACATAAATATGAACCTCGCATCCACATTGTGCGTGTGGGCGACCCGCAACGTATGATCACCAGCCA
TTGCTTCCCGGAGACACAGTTCATTGCCGTTACCGCCTACCAGAACGAGGAAATTACCGCACTGAAAATT
AAATACAACTGAAGCGGTGGCGGTCTGAACGACATCTTCGAGGCTCAGAAAATCGAATGGCACGAACACC
ACCACCACCACCACTGA
